Addgene plasmid #45364: pMP44-1
Depositing lab: Harmit Malik. Depositing organization: Fred Hutchinson Cancer Center. Publication: Convergent evolution of escape from hepaciviral antagonism in primates. Patel MR, Loo YM, Horner SM, Gale M Jr, Malik HS. PLoS Biol. 2012;10(3):e1001282. doi: 10.1371/journal.pbio.1001282. Epub 2012 Mar 13. PubMed 22427742.
Backbone
  Vector backbone: pFLAG-CMV2
  Backbone size w/o insert (bp): 4700
  Total vector size (bp): 6300
  Vector type: Mammalian Expression
Growth in bacteria
  Bacterial resistance: Ampicillin, 100 μg/mL
  Growth temperature: 37°C
  Growth strain: DH5alpha
  Copy number: Unknown
Gene/Insert
  Gene/Insert name: MAVS
  Species: Pongo pygmaeus pygmaeus (Bornean orangutan)
  Insert size (bp): 1623
  GenBank ID: KC415011.1
  Promoter: CMV
  Tag / fusion protein: FLAG (N terminal on backbone)
  Cloning method: Restriction Enzyme; 5′ cloning site HindIII (not destroyed); 3′ cloning site BglII (not destroyed)
  Sequencing primers: 5′ gacgcaaatgggcggtaggcgtg; 3′ gacaaggctggtgggcactggag
Terms and licenses: Academic/Nonprofit Terms; Industry Terms: Not Available to Industry
How to cite: pMP44-1 was a gift from Harmit Malik (Addgene plasmid # 45364 ; http://n2t.net/addgene:45364 ; RRID:Addgene_45364)
