[The description below was written by a language model from this plasmid's Addgene catalogue record.]
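Description:
pMP44-1 is a mammalian expression plasmid built on the pFLAG-CMV2 backbone (about 4.7 kb), giving a total size of roughly 6.3 kb once the insert is included. It is propagated in E. coli under ampicillin selection. The record lists the copy number as unknown and does not name the bacterial origin of replication. No feature table is provided, so other backbone elements, such as the polyadenylation signal, are not documented here. The record also lists no selectable marker for mammalian cells, which suggests the plasmid is mainly suited to transient transfection.

The insert is the coding sequence of MAVS (mitochondrial antiviral signaling protein) from the Bornean orangutan, Pongo pygmaeus pygmaeus. It is about 1.6 kb and was cloned between the HindIII and BglII sites, both of which remain intact. Transcription is driven by the CMV promoter, a strong constitutive promoter in most mammalian cell lines. The backbone supplies an N-terminal FLAG epitope fused in frame to MAVS, so the protein can be detected or immunoprecipitated with anti-FLAG antibodies without a species-specific MAVS antibody.

MAVS is an adaptor in the RIG-I-like receptor pathway that relays detection of viral RNA to interferon induction, and it is a known cleavage target of hepacivirus proteases. The associated publication concerns convergent evolution of escape from hepaciviral antagonism in primates. This construct therefore most likely serves as one of a set of primate MAVS orthologs expressed in cultured cells to compare signaling activity and susceptibility to viral antagonism, although the record does not describe specific assays.
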