>Addgene plasmid #45364 | pMP44-1 | depositor partial sequence | sequence record 63332 | MAVS cDNA
ATGCCGTTTGCTGAAGACAAGACCTATAAGTATATCTGCCACAATTTCAGCAATTTTTGCAATGTGGATG
TTGTAGAGATTCTGCCTTACCTGCCCTGCCTCACAGCAAGAGACCAGGATCGACTGCGGGCCACCTGCAC
ACTCTCAGGGAACCGGGACACCCTCTGGTATCTCTTCAATACCCTTCAGCGGCGGCCCGGCTGGGTGGAG
TACTTCATTGCGGCGCTGAGGGGCTGTGAGCTATCTGATCTCGCGGACGAAGTGGCCTGTGTCTACCAGA
GCTACCAGCCTCGGACCTTGGACCGTCCCCCAGACCCACTGGAGCCACCGTCACTTCCTGCTGAGGGGCC
AGGGCCCCCCACGCCTGCTGCGGCCCACAGCATCCCCTACAATGGCTGCAGAGAGAAGGAGCCAAGTTAC
CTCATGCCTGTCCAGGAGACCCAGGCACCAGAGTCCCCAGGAGAGAGTTCAGAACAAGCCCGGCAGATGC
TTAGCCCCAGAGCCATCCCAAGGAGTCCAGATGGTGGCCCCCTGGAGTCCTCCTCTGACCTGGCAGCCCT
CAGCCCTCTGACCTCCAGCGGGCATCAGGAGCAGGACACAGAACTGGGCAGTACCCACATAGCAGGTGCG
ACCTCCAGCCTCACACCATCCCGTGGGCCTGTGTCTCCATCTGTCTCCTTCCAGCCCCTGGCCCGTTCCA
CCCCCAGGGCAAGCCGCTTGCCTGGACCCACAGGGTCAGTTCTATCTACTGGCACCTCCTCCTCCTCCTC
ATCCCCTGGCTTGGCCTCTGCAGGGGCTGCAGAGGGTAAACAGGGTGCAGAGAGTGACCAGGCCGAGCCT
ATCACCTGCTCCATTGGGGCAGAGGCACCTGCCAACTCTCGGCCCTCCAAAGTGCCTGCCACCTTGATGC
CTGTGAACACAGTGGTCCCGAAAGTGCCTGCCGACCCAGCATCTGTCAGCACAGCGCCCTCCAAGTTGCC
AGCCAGCTCAAAGCGCCCTGGTGCAGTGCCTTCTAATGTGCTCACCAATCCAGCACCATCCAAATTGCCC
ATCAACTCCACCCGTGCTGGCATGGTGCCATCCAAAGTGCCTACTAGCATGGTGCTCACCAAGGTGTCTG
CCAGCACAGTCCCCACCGACAGGAGCAGCAGAAATGAGGAGACCCCAGCAGCTCCAACACCCGCCGGTGC
CACTGGAGGCAGCTCAGCCTGGCTAGACAGCAGCTCTGAGAATGGGGGCCTTGGGTCGGAGCTGAGTAAG
CCTGGCGTGCTGGCATCCCAGGTAGACAGCCCGTTCTCGGGCTGCTTCGAGGATCTTGCCATCAGTGCCA
GCACCTCCTTGGGCATAGGGCCCTGCCATGGCCCAGAGGAGAATGAGTACAAGTCCGAGGGCACCTTTGG
GATCCACGTGGCTGAGAACCCCAGCATCCAGCTCCTGGAGGGCAACCCTGGGCCACCTACGGACCCGGAG
TGTGGCCCCAGGCCACAAACCAACCAGAAGTTCCAGGAGGGGGAGGTGCCATGCCACAGGCCCTCACCTG
GGGCTCTGTGGCTCCAGGTGGCTGTGACAGGGGTGCTGGTAGTCACACTCCTGGTGGTGCTGTACCGGCG
GCGTCTGCACTAG
