>Addgene plasmid #45364 | pMP44-1 | addgene partial sequence | sequence record 65255 | cmv-fwd
AATTGATCTACCATGGACTACAAAGACGATGACGACAAGCTTATGCCGTTTGCTGAAGACAAGACCTATA
AGTATATCTGCCACAATTTCAGCAATTTTTGCAATGTGGATGTTGTAGAGATTCTGCCTTACCTGCCCTG
CCTCACAGCAAGAGACCAGGATCGACTGCGGGCCACCTGCACACTCTCAGGGAACCGGGACACCCTCTGG
TATCTCTTCAATACCCTTCAGCGGCGGCCCGGCTGGGTGGAGTACTTCATTGCGGCGCTGAGGGGCTGTG
AGCTATCTGATCTCGCGGACGAAGTGGCCTGTGTCTACCAGAGCTACCAGCCTCGGACCTTGGACCGTCC
CCCAGACCCACTGGAGCCACCGTCACTTCCTGCTGAGGGGCCAGGGCCCCCCACGCCTGCTGCGGCCCAC
AGCATCCCCTACAATGGCTGCAGAGAGAAGGAGCCAAGTTACCTCATGCCTGTCCAGGAGACCCAGGCAC
CAGAGTCCCCAGGAGAGAGTTCAGAACAAGCCCGGCAGATGCTTAGCCCCAGAGCCATCCCAAGGAGTCC
AGATGGTGGCCCCCTGGAGTCCTCCTCTGACCTGGCAGCCCTCAGCCCTCTGACCTCCAGCGGGCATCAG
GAGCAGGACACAGAACTGGGCAGTACCCACATAGCAGGTGCGACCTCCAGCCTCACACCATCCCGTGGGC
CTGTGTCTCCATCTGTCTCCTTCCAGCCCCTGGCCCGTTCCACCCCCAGGGCAAGCCGCTTGCCTGGACC
CACAGGGTCAGTTCTATCTACTGGCACCTCCTCCTCCTCCTCATCCCCTGGCTTGGCCTCTGCAGGGGCT
GCAGAGGGTAAACAGGGTGCAGAGAGTGACCAGGCCGAGCCTATCACCTGCTCCATTGGGGCAGAGGCAC
CTGCCAACTCTCGGCCCTCCA
